>Addgene plasmid #177584 | pEcAspRSH6 | addgene full sequence | sequence record 350696 | Addgene NGS Result
TCATCACTGAGATCCGGCTGCTAACAAAGCCCGAAAGGAAGCTGAGTTGGCTGCTGCCACCGCTGAGCAA
TAACTAGCATAACCCCTTGGGGCCTCTAAACGGGTCTTGAGGGGTTTTTTGCTGAAAGGAGGAACTATAT
CCGGATTGGCGAATGGG
[124 nt withheld, positions 158-281]
C
[91 nt withheld, positions 283-373]
A
[49 nt withheld, positions 375-423]
CCTTTGACGTTGGAGTCCACGTTCTTT
[37 nt withheld, positions 451-487]
ACCCTATCTCGGTCTATTCTTTTGATTTATAAGGGATTTTGCCGATTTCGGCCTATTGGTTAAAAAATGA
GCTGATTTAACAAAAATTTAACGCGAATTTTAACAAAATATTAACGCTTACAATTTAGGTGGCACTTTTC
GGGGAAATGTGCGCGGAACCCCTATTTGTTTATTTTTCTAAATACATTCAAATATGTATCCGCTCATGAG
ACAATAACCCTGATAAATGCTTCAATAATATTGAAAAAGGAAGAGTATGAGTATTCAACATTTCCGTGTC
GCCCTTATTCCCTTTTTTGCGGCATTTTGCCTTCCTGTTTTTGCTCACCCAGAAACGCTGGTGAAAGTAA
AAGATGCTGAAGATCAGTTGGGTGCACGAGTGGGTTACATCGAACTGGATCTCAACAGCGGTAAGATCCT
TGAGAGTTTTCGCCCCGAAGAACGTTTTCCAATGATGAGCACTTTTAAAGTTCTGCTATGTGGCGCGGTA
TTATCCCGTATTGACGCCGGGCAAGAGCAACTCGGTCGCCGCATACACTATTCTCAGAATGACTTGGTTG
AGTACTCACCAGTCACAGAAAAGCATCTTACGGATGGCATGACAGTAAGAGAATTATGCAGTGCTGCCAT
AACCATGAGTGATAACACTGCGGCCAACTTACTTCTGACAACGATCGGAGGACCGAAGGAGCTAACCGCT
TTTTTGCACAACATGGGGGATCATGTAACTCGCCTTGATCGTTGGGAACCGGAGCTGAATGAAGCCATAC
CAAACGACGAGCGTGACACCACGATGCCTGCAGCAATGGCAACAACGTTGCGCAAACTATTAACTGGCGA
ACTACTTACTCTAGCTTCCCGGCAACAATTAATAGACTGGATGGAGGCGGATAAAGTTGCAGGACCACTT
CTGCGCTCGGCCCTTCCGGCTGGCTGGTTTATTGCTGATAAATCTGGAGCCGGTGAGCGTGGGTCTCGCG
GTATCATTGCAGCACTGGGGCCAGATGGTAAGCCCTCCCGTATCGTAGTTATCTACACGACGGGGAGTCA
GGCAACTATGGATGAACGAAATAGACAGATCGCTGAGATAGGTGCCTCACTGATTAAGCATTGGTAACTG
TCAGACCAAGTTTACTCATATATACTTTAGATTGATTTAAAACTTCATTTTTAATTTAAAAGGATCTAGG
TGAAGATCCTTTTTGATAATCTCATGACCAAAATCCCTTAACGTGAGTTTTCGTTCCACTGAGCGTCAGA
CCCCGTAGAAAAGATCAAAGGATCTTCTTGAGATCCTTTTTTTCTGCGCGTAATCTGCTGCTTGCAAACA
AAAAAACCACCGCTACCAGCGGTGGTTTGTTTGCCGGATCAAGAGCTACCAACTCTTTTTCCGAAGGTAA
CTGGCTTCAGCAGAGCGCAGATACCAAATACTGTCCTTCTAGTGTAGCCGTAGTTAGGCCACCACTTCAA
GAACTCTGTAGCACCGCCTACATACCTCGCTCTGCTAATCCTGTTACCAGTGGCTGCTGCCAGTGGCGAT
AAGTCGTGTCTTACCGGGTTGGACTCAAGACGATAGTTACCGGATAAGGCGCAGCGGTCGGGCTGAACGG
GGGGTTCGTGCACACAGCCCAGCTTGGAGCGAACGACCTACACCGAACTGAGATACCTACAGCGTGAGCT
ATGAGAAAGCGCCACGCTTCCCGAAGGGAGAAAGGCGGACAGGTATCCGGTAAGCGGCAGGGTCGGAACA
GGAGAGCGCACGAGGGAGCTTCCAGGGGGAAACGCCTGGTATCTTTATAGTCCTGTCGGGTTTCGCCACC
TCTGACTTGAGCGTCGATTTTTGTGATGCTCGTCAGGGGGGCGGAGCCTATGGAAAAACGCCAGCAACGC
GGCCTTTTTACGGTTCCTGGCCTTTTGCTGGCCTTTTGCTCACATGTTCTTTCCTGCGTTATCCCCTGAT
TCTGTGGATAACCGTATTACCGCCTTTGAGTGAGCTGATACCGCTCGCCGCAGCCGAACGACCGAGCGCA
GCGAGTCAGTGAGCGAGGAAGCGGAAGAGCGCCTGATGCGGTATTTTCTCCTTACGCATCTGTGCGGTAT
TTCACACCGCAATGGTGCACTCTCAGTACAATCTGCTCTGATGCCGCATAGTTAAGCCAGTATACACTCC
GCTATCGCTACGTGACTGGGTCATGGCTGCGCCCCGACACCCGCCAACACCCGCTGACGCGCCCTGACGG
GCTTGTCTGCTCCCGGCATCCGCTTACAGACAAGCTGTGACCGTCTCCGGGAGCTGCATGTGTCAGAGGT
TTTCACCGTCATCACCGAAACGCGCGAGGCAGCTGCGGTAAAGCTCATCAGCGTGGTCGTGAAGCGATTC
ACAGATGTCTGCCTGTTCATCCGCGTCCAGCTCGTTGAGTTTCTCCAGAAGCGTTAATGTCTGGCTTCTG
ATAAAGCGGGCCATGTTAAGGGCGGTTTTTTCCTGTTTGGTCACTGATGCCTCCGTGTAAGGGGGATTTC
TGTTCATGGGGGTAATGATACCGATGAAACGAGAGAGGATGCTCACGATACGGGTTACTGATGATGAACA
TGCCCGGTTACTGGAACGTTGTGAGGGTAAACAACTGGCGGTATGGATGCGGCGGGACCAGAGAAAAATC
ACTCAGGGTCAATGCCAGCGCTTCGTTAATACAGATGTAGGTGTTCCACAGGGTAGCCAGCAGCATCCTG
CGATGCAGATCCGGAACATAATGGTGCAGGGCGCTGACTTCCGCGTTTCCAGACTTTACGAAACACGGAA
ACCGAAGACCATTCATGTTGTTGCTCAGGTCGCAGACGTTTTGCAGCAGCAGTCGCTTCACGTTCGCTCG
CGTATCGGTGATTCATTCTGCTAACCAGTAAGGCAACCCCGCCAGCCTAGCCGGGTCCTCAACGACAGGA
GCACGATCATGCGCACCCGTGGGGCCGCCATGCCGGCGATAATGGCCTGCTTCTCGCCGAAACGTTTGGT
GGCGGGACCAGTGACGAAGGCTTGAGCGAGGGCGTGCAAGATTCCGAATACCGCAAGCGACAGGCCGATC
ATCGTCGCGCTCCAGCGAAAGCGGTCCTCGCCGAAAATGACCCAGAGCGCTGCCGGCACCTGTCCTACGA
GTTGCATGATAAAGAAGACAGTCATAAGTGCGGCGACGATAGTCATGCCCCGCGCCCACCGGAAGGAGCT
GACTGGGTTGAAGGCTCTCAAGGGCATCGGTCGAGATCCCGGTGCCTAATGAGTGAGCTAACTTACATTA
ATTGCGTTGCGCTCACTGCCCGCTTTCCAGTCGGGAAACCTGTCGTGCCAGCTGCATTAATGAATCGGCC
AACGCGCGGGGAGAGGCGGTTTGCGTATTGGGCGCCAGGGTGGTTTTTCTTTTCACCAGTGAGACGGGCA
ACAGCTGATTGCCCTTCACCGCCTGGCCCTGAGAGAGTTGCAGCAAGCGGTCCACGCTGGTTTGCCCCAG
CAGGCGAAAATCCTGTTTGATGGTGGTTAACGGCGGGATATAACATGAGCTGTCTTCGGTATCGTCGTAT
CCCACTACCGAGATATCCGCACCAACGCGCAGCCCGGACTCGGTAATGGCGCGCATTGCGCCCAGCGCCA
TCTGATCGTTGGCAACCAGCATCGCAGTGGGAACGATGCCCTCATTCAGCATTTGCATGGTTTGTTGAAA
ACCGGACATGGCACTCCAGTCGCCTTCCCGTTCCGCTATCGGCTGAATTTGATTGCGAGTGAGATATTTA
TGCCAGCCAGCCAGACGCAGACGCGCCGAGACAGAACTTAATGGGCCCGCTAACAGCGCGATTTGCTGGT
GACCCAATGCGACCAGATGCTCCACGCCCAGTCGCGTACCGTCTTCATGGGAGAAAATAATACTGTTGAT
GGGTGTCTGGTCAGAGACATCAAGAAATAACGCCGGAACATTAGTGCAGGCAGCTTCCACAGCAATGGCA
TCCTGGTCATCCAGCGGATAGTTAATGATCAGCCCACTGACGCGTTGCGCGAGAAGATTGTGCACCGCCG
CTTTACAGGCTTCGACGCCGCTTCGTTCTACCATCGACACCACCACGCTGGCACCCAGTTGATCGGCGCG
AGATTTAATCGCCGCGACAATTTGCGACGGCGCGTGCAGGGCCAGACTGGAGGTGGCAACGCCAATCAGC
AACGACTGTTTGCCCGCCAGTTGTTGTGCCACGCGGTTGGGAATGTAATTCAGCTCCGCCATCGCCGCTT
CCACTTTTTCCCGCGTTTTCGCAGAAACGTGGCTGGCCTGGTTCACCACGCGGGAAACGGTCTGATAAGA
GACACCGGCATACTCTGCGACATCGTATAACGTTACTGGTTTCACATTCACCACCCTGAATTGACTCTCT
TCCGGGCGCTATCATGCCATACCGCGAAAGGTTTTGCGCCATTCGATGGTGTCCGGGATCTCGACGCTCT
CCCTTATGCGACTCCTGCATTAGGAAGCAGCCCAGTAGTAGGTTGAGGCCGTTGAGCACCGCCGCCGCAA
GGAATGGTGCATGCAAGGAGATGGCGCCCAACAGTCCCCCGGCCACGGGGCCTGCCACCATACCCACGCC
GAAACAAGCGCTCATGAGCCCGAAGTGGCGAGCCCGATCTTCCCCATCGGTGATGTCGGCGATATAGGCG
CCAGCAACCGCACCTGTGGCGCCGGTGATGCCGGCCACGATGCGTCCGGCGTAGAGGATCGAGATCTCGA
TCCCGCGAAATTAATACGACTCACTATAGGGGAATTGTGAGCGGATAACAATTCCCCTCTAGAAATAATT
TTGTTTAACTTTAAGAAGGAGATATAAGGATGCGTACAGAATATTGTGGACAGCTCCGTTTGTCCCACGT
GGGGCAGCAGGTGACTCTGTGTGGTTGGGTCAACCGTCGTCGTGATCTTGGTAGCCTGATCTTCATCGAT
ATGCGCGACCGCGAAGGTATCGTGCAGGTATTTTTCGATCCGGATCGTGCGGACGCGTTAAAGCTGGCCT
CTGAACTGCGTAATGAGTTCTGCATTCAGGTCACGGGCACCGTACGTGCGCGTGACGAAAAAAATATTAA
CCGCGATATGGCGACCGGCGAAATCGAAGTGCTGGCGTCCTCGCTGACTATCATCAACCGCGCAGATGTT
CTGCCGCTTGACTCTAACCACGTCAACACCGAAGAAGCGCGTCTGAAATACCGCTACCTCGACCTGCGTC
GTCCGGAAATGGCTCAGCGCCTGAAAACCCGCGCTAAAATCACCAGCCTGGTGCGCCGTTTTATGGATGA
CCACGGCTTCCTCGACATCGAAACTCCGATGCTGACCAAAGCCACGCCGGAAGGCGCGCGTGACTACCTG
GTGCCTTCTCGTGTGCACAAAGGTAAATTCTACGCACTGCCGCAATCCCCGCAGTTGTTCAAACAGCTGC
TGATGATGTCCGGTTTTGACCGTTACTATCAGATCGTTAAATGCTTCCGTGACGAAGACCTGCGTGCTGA
CCGTCAGCCTGAATTTACTCAGATCGATGTGGAAACTTCTTTCATGACCGCGCCGCAAGTGCGTGAAGTG
ATGGAAGCGCTGGTGCGTCATCTGTGGCTGGAAGTGAAGGGTGTGGATCTGGGCGATTTCCCGGTAATGA
CCTTTGCGGAAGCAGAACGCCGTTATGGTTCTGATAAACCGGATCTGCGTAACCCGATGGAACTGACTGA
CGTTGCTGATCTGCTGAAATCTGTTGAGTTTGCTGTATTTGCAGGTCCGGCGAACGATCCGAAAGGTCGC
GTAGCGGCTCTGCGCGTTCCGGGCGGCGCATCGCTGACCCGTAAGCAGATCGACGAATACGGTAACTTCG
TTAAAATCTACGGCGCGAAAGGTCTGGCTTACATCAAAGTTAACGAACGCGCGAAAGGTCTGGAAGGTAT
CAACAGCCCGGTAGCGAAGTTCCTTAATGCAGAAATCATCGAAGACATCCTGGATCGTACTGCCGCGCAA
GATGGCGATATGATTTTCTTCGGTGCCGACAACAAGAAAATTGTTGCCGACGCGATGGGTGCACTGCGCC
TGAAAGTGGGTAAAGACCTTGGTCTGACCGACGAAAGCAAATGGGCACCGCTGTGGGTTATCGACTTCCC
GATGTTTGAAGACGACGGTGAAGGCGGCCTGACGGCAATGCACCATCCGTTCACCTCACCGAAAGATATG
ACGGCTGCAGAACTGAAAGCTGCACCGGAAAATGCGGTGGCGAACGCTTACGATATGGTCATCAATGGTT
ACGAAGTGGGCGGTGGTTCAGTACGTATCCATAATGGTGATATGCAGCAGACGGTGTTTGGTATTCTGGG
TATCAACGAAGAGGAACAGCGCGAGAAATTCGGCTTCCTGCTCGACGCTCTGAAATACGGTACTCCGCCG
CACGCAGGTCTGGCATTCGGTCTTGACCGTCTGACCATGCTGCTGACCGGCACCGACAATATCCGTGACG
TTATCGCCTTCCCGAAAACCACGGCGGCAGCGTGTCTGATGACTGAAGCACCGAGCTTTGCTAACCCGAC
TGCACTGGCTGAGCTGAGCATTCAGGTTGTGAAGAAGGCTGAGAATAACCACCATCACCA
Features (pLannotate 1.2.2; 18 found; start..end, strand, type, name):
     17..66      +  CDS            SET1 (fragment): solubility-enhancement tag derived from T7 phage gene 10B
     74..121     +  terminator     T7 terminator: transcription terminator for bacteriophage T7 RNA polymerase
    158..586     +  rep_origin     f1 ori (sequence partly withheld): f1 bacteriophage origin of replication; arrow indicates direction of (+) strand synthesis
    639..743     +  promoter       AmpR promoter: bla
    744..1604    +  CDS            AmpR: β-lactamase; bla; confers resistance to ampicillin, carbenicillin, and related antibiotics
   1775..2363    +  rep_origin     ori: high-copy-number ColE1/pMB1/pBR322/pUC origin of replication
   2549..2688    -  misc_feature   bom: basis of mobility region from pBR322
   2790..2981    -  CDS            rop: Rop protein, which maintains plasmids at low copy number; rop
   2998..3378    +  CDS            YPB1_ECOLX: Protein predicted: Swiss-Prot protein existence level 4. From Escherichia coli.
   3450..3741    -  CDS            TcR (fragment): tetracycline efflux protein; tet; confers resistance to tetracycline
   3756..3777    -  protein_bind   CAP binding site: CAP binding activates transcription in the presence of cAMP. E. coli catabolite activator protein
   3790..4872    -  CDS            lacI: lac repressor; lacI; The lac repressor binds to the lac operator to inhibit transcription in E. coli. This inhibition can be relieved by adding lactose or isopropyl-β-D-thiogalactopyranoside (IPTG).
   4873..4950    -  promoter       lacI promoter: lacI
   4958..5237    -  CDS            TcR (fragment): tetracycline efflux protein; tet; confers resistance to tetracycline
   5259..5277    +  promoter       T7 promoter: promoter for bacteriophage T7 RNA polymerase
   5278..5302    +  protein_bind   lac operator: The lac repressor binds to the lac operator to inhibit transcription in E. coli. This inhibition can be relieved by adding lactose or isopropyl-β-D-thiogalactopyranoside (IPTG). lac repressor encoded by lacI
   5317..5339    +  RBS            RBS: efficient ribosome binding site from bacteriophage T7 gene 10 (Olins and Rangwala, 1989)
   5347..7116    +  CDS            aspS: SYD_ECOLI - Also known as tls. Experimental evidence at protein level: Swiss-Prot protein existence level 1. Catalyzes the attachment of L-aspartate to tRNA(Asp) in a two-step reaction: L-aspartate is first activated by ATP to form Asp- AMP and then transferred to the acceptor end of tRNA(Asp). Also mischarges tRNA(Asp) with D-aspartate, although it is a poor substrate (PubMed:10918062). From Escherichia coli (strain K12).
