[The description below was written by a language model from this plasmid's Addgene catalogue record and pLannotate feature annotations shown in this document.]
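Description:
pEcAspRSH6 is a bacterial expression plasmid of about 7.1 kb, built on the pJL-H6 backbone, that produces Escherichia coli aspartyl-tRNA synthetase (AspRS, the aspS gene product) with a C-terminal hexahistidine tag supplied by the backbone. The aspS coding sequence was inserted by ligation-independent cloning. The architecture resembles a pET-type vector. A T7 promoter immediately followed by a lac operator drives the insert, with the efficient ribosome binding site from phage T7 gene 10 upstream of the start codon and a T7 terminator downstream. A lacI gene with its own promoter is carried on the plasmid, so transcription is repressed until lactose or IPTG is added. Expression also requires a host that supplies T7 RNA polymerase.

The plasmid is maintained through a ColE1/pMB1-family origin and selected with ampicillin via the β-lactamase gene and its promoter. The catalogue lists it as high copy, although the annotation also detects the rop gene and the pBR322 bom region, which are normally associated with lower copy number. An f1 origin is present as well, and could allow single-stranded DNA production. Two tetracycline-resistance fragments flanking the lacI region appear to be nonfunctional pBR322 remnants. The His tag is not annotated as a separate feature. The short SET1 fragment called just before the terminator, across the circular junction from the end of aspS, is probably backbone sequence picked up by the automated annotation.

The enzyme charges tRNA(Asp) with L-aspartate in a two-step, ATP-dependent reaction. The construct serves to overexpress tagged AspRS in E. coli, and the His tag would permit purification by metal-affinity chromatography. The record does not state a specific downstream application.
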