Addgene plasmid #177584: pEcAspRSH6
Purpose: Expresses His tagged AspRS in Escherichia coli cells
Depositing lab: Kambiz Hamadani. Depositing organization: California State University, San Marcos.
Backbone
  Vector backbone: pJL-H6
  Vector type: Bacterial Expression
Growth in bacteria
  Bacterial resistance: Ampicillin, 100 μg/mL
  Growth temperature: 37°C
  Growth strain: DH5alpha
  Copy number: High Copy
Gene/Insert
  Gene/Insert name: Aspartate tRNA Synthetase
  Species: Escherichia coli
  Entrez Gene: aspS (a.k.a. b1866, ECK1867, JW1855, tls)
  Tag / fusion protein: Hexahistidine (C terminal on backbone)
  Cloning method: Ligation Independent Cloning
Terms and licenses: Academic/Nonprofit Terms; Industry Terms: Not Available to Industry
How to cite: pEcAspRSH6 was a gift from Kambiz Hamadani (Addgene plasmid # 177584 ; http://n2t.net/addgene:177584 ; RRID:Addgene_177584)
